Addgene plasmid #141948: TFORF2155
Purpose: Lentiviral vector for overexpressing transcription factor ORFs with unique 24-bp barcodes. Barcodes facilitate identification of transcription factors in pooled screens.
Depositing lab: Feng Zhang. Depositing organization: Broad Institute. Publication: A transcription factor atlas of directed differentiation. Joung J, Ma S, Tay T, Geiger-Schuller KR, Kirchgatterer PC, Verdine VK, Guo B, Arias-Garcia MA, Allen WE, Singh A, Kuksenko O, Abudayyeh OO, Gootenberg JS, Fu Z, Macrae RK, Buenrostro JD, Regev A, Zhang F. Cell. 2023 Jan 5;186(1):209-229.e26. doi: 10.1016/j.cell.2022.11.026. PubMed 36608654.
Backbone
  Vector backbone: pLX_TRC317
  Backbone manufacturer: Broad Institute Genetic Perturbation Platform
  Backbone size w/o insert (bp): 8264
  Vector type: Mammalian Expression, Lentiviral
  Selectable markers: Puromycin
Growth in bacteria
  Bacterial resistance: Ampicillin, 100 μg/mL
  Growth temperature: 37°C
  Growth strain: NEB Stable
  Copy number: High Copy
Gene/Insert
  Gene/Insert name: BCL11A
  Species: H. sapiens (human)
  Insert size (bp): 2609
  Entrez Gene: BCL11A (a.k.a. CTIP1, DILOS, EVI9, HBFQTL5, SMARCM1, ZNF856)
  Promoter: EF1a
  Cloning method: Unknown
  Sequencing primers: 5′ GGGTGGAGACTGAAGTTAGGCCAG; 3′ CACATAGCGTAAAAGGAGCAACATAG
Terms and licenses: Academic/Nonprofit Terms; Industry Terms: Not Available to Industry
Depositor comments: XM_011532909,NM_022893,ENST00000335712 . The transcription factor ORF portion of this plasmid was synthesized by Genewiz. Please test multiple small colonies in case of plasmid recombination. To make this collection available in a timely manner, a portion of this collection was not fully sequenced by Addgene. If an Addgene verified full plasmid sequence is not available, please contact us prior to placing an order to request the full sequence.
How to cite: TFORF2155 was a gift from Feng Zhang (Addgene plasmid # 141948 ; http://n2t.net/addgene:141948 ; RRID:Addgene_141948)
