[The description below was written by a language model from this plasmid's Addgene catalogue record and pLannotate feature annotations shown in this document.]
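Description:
TFORF2155 is a third-generation, self-inactivating lentiviral expression plasmid built on the pLX_TRC317 backbone and carrying the human transcription factor BCL11A as its open reading frame. It belongs to a barcoded transcription factor ORF collection. In bacteria it is maintained through a high-copy ColE1/pUC-type origin and selected with ampicillin via the β-lactamase gene. An f1 origin and remnants of a lac/T7/T3 cloning region are also present in the backbone. The depositor warns that the plasmid can recombine, as is common for LTR-containing vectors.

The viral genome is transcribed in packaging cells from an RSV promoter fused to a truncated HIV-1 5' LTR. This is followed by the Ψ packaging signal with a gag fragment, the Rev response element for Rev-dependent nuclear export, and a cPPT/CTS element that aids nuclear import of the reverse-transcribed genome. An SV40 early promoter/origin segment drives puromycin N-acetyltransferase, which allows selection of transduced mammalian cells. Downstream, the strong constitutive EF-1α promoter drives the BCL11A coding sequence, annotated over about 2.5 kb. A WPRE enhances transcript stability and expression, and the ΔU3 3' LTR inactivates the LTR promoter after integration. An SV40 polyadenylation signal lies beyond the 3' LTR.

According to the record, each ORF in the collection is paired with a unique 24-bp barcode, although the barcode is not annotated in the feature table. The barcode lets the overexpressed factor be identified by sequencing in pooled screens, for example in studies of directed differentiation driven by transcription factor overexpression.
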