Features (pLannotate 1.2.2; 31 found; start..end, strand, type, name):
      5..231     +  promoter       RSV promoter: Rous sarcoma virus enhancer/promoter
    232..412     +  LTR            5' LTR (truncated): truncated 5' long terminal repeat (LTR) from HIV-1
    459..584     +  misc_feature   HIV-1 Ψ: packaging signal of human immunodeficiency virus type 1
    568..931     +  CDS            HIV-1 gag (fragment): gag protein from human immunodeficiency virus 1; gag
   1077..1310    +  misc_feature   RRE: The Rev response element (RRE) of HIV-1 allows for Rev-dependent mRNA export from the nucleus to the cytoplasm.
   1687..1713    +  CDS            Rev (fragment): human immunodeficiency virus 1 (HIV-1) Rev protein; rev; enhances nuclear export of unspliced and incompletely spliced viral mRNAs
   1720..1743    +  promoter       SV40 promoter (fragment): SV40 early promoter
   1744..1815    +  promoter       SV40 promoter (fragment): SV40 enhancer and early promoter
   1839..1974    +  rep_origin     SV40 ori: SV40 origin of replication
   2020..2616    +  CDS            PuroR (fragment): puromycin N-acetyltransferase; pac from Streptomyces; confers resistance to puromycin
   2665..2782    +  misc_feature   cPPT/CTS: central polypurine tract and central termination sequence of HIV-1
   2847..2913    +  CDS            small t antigen (fragment): SV40 (simian virus 40) small t antigen
   2920..4098    +  promoter       EF-1α promoter: strong constitutive promoter for human elongation factor EF-1α
   4115..6619    +  CDS            BCL11A: BC11A_HUMAN - Also known as CTIP1, EVI9, KIAA1809, ZNF856. Experimental evidence at protein level: Swiss-Prot protein existence level 1. Transcription factor (PubMed:16704730, PubMed:29606353). Associated with the BAF SWI/SNF chromatin remodeling complex (PubMed:23644491). Binds to the 5'-TGACCA-3' sequence motif in regulatory regions of target genes, including a distal promoter of the HBG1 hemoglobin subunit gamma-1 gene (PubMed:29606353). Involved in regulation of the developmental switch from gamma- to beta-globin, probably via direct repression of HBG1; hence indirectly repressing fetal he
   6635..6688    +  promoter       U6 promoter (fragment): RNA polymerase III promoter for human U6 snRNA
   6730..7318    +  misc_feature   WPRE: woodchuck hepatitis virus posttranscriptional regulatory element
   7369..7388    +  misc_feature   cPPT/CTS (fragment): central polypurine tract and central termination sequence of HIV-1
   7390..7623    +  LTR            3' LTR (ΔU3): self-inactivating 3' long terminal repeat (LTR) from HIV-1
   7701..7822    +  polyA_signal   SV40 poly(A) signal: SV40 polyadenylation signal
   7862..7997    +  rep_origin     SV40 ori: SV40 origin of replication
   8018..8036    -  promoter       T7 promoter: promoter for bacteriophage T7 RNA polymerase
   8044..8199    +  CDS            lacZα (fragment): LacZα fragment of β-galactosidase; lacZ fragment
   8204..8632    +  rep_origin     f1 ori (sequence partly withheld): f1 bacteriophage origin of replication; arrow indicates direction of (+) strand synthesis
   8685..8789    +  promoter       AmpR promoter: bla
   8790..9650    +  CDS            AmpR: β-lactamase; bla; confers resistance to ampicillin, carbenicillin, and related antibiotics
   9821..10409   +  rep_origin     ori: high-copy-number ColE1/pMB1/pBR322/pUC origin of replication
  10592..10684   +  CDS            lacI (fragment): lac repressor; lacI; The lac repressor binds to the lac operator to inhibit transcription in E. coli. This inhibition can be relieved by adding lactose or isopropyl-β-D-thiogalactopyranoside (IPTG).
  10697..10718   +  protein_bind   CAP binding site: CAP binding activates transcription in the presence of cAMP. E. coli catabolite activator protein
  10733..10763   +  promoter       lac promoter: promoter for the E. coli lac operon
  10767..10789   +  protein_bind   lac operator (fragment): The lac repressor binds to the lac operator to inhibit transcription in E. coli. This inhibition can be relieved by adding lactose or isopropyl-β-D-thiogalactopyranoside (IPTG). lac repressor encoded by lacI
  10832..10850   +  promoter       T3 promoter: promoter for bacteriophage T3 RNA polymerase
>Addgene plasmid #141948 | TFORF2155 | addgene full sequence | sequence record 388578 | Addgene NGS Result
TTAATGTAGTCTTATGCAATACTCTTGTAGTCTTGCAACATGGTAACGATGAGTTAGCAACATGCCTTAC
AAGGAGAGAAAAAGCACCGTGCATGCCGATTGGTGGAAGTAAGGTGGTACGATCGTGCCTTATTAGGAAG
GCAACAGACGGGTCTGACATGGATTGGACGAACCACTGAATTGCCGCATTGCAGAGATATTGTATTTAAG
TGCCTAGCTCGATACATAAACGGGTCTCTCTGGTTAGACCAGATCTGAGCCTGGGAGCTCTCTGGCTAAC
TAGGGAACCCACTGCTTAAGCCTCAATAAAGCTTGCCTTGAGTGCTTCAAGTAGTGTGTGCCCGTCTGTT
GTGTGACTCTGGTAACTAGAGATCCCTCAGACCCTTTTAGTCAGTGTGGAAAATCTCTAGCAGTGGCGCC
CGAACAGGGACTTGAAAGCGAAAGGGAAACCAGAGGAGCTCTCTCGACGCAGGACTCGGCTTGCTGAAGC
GCGCACGGCAAGAGGCGAGGGGCGGCGACTGGTGAGTACGCCAAAAATTTTGACTAGCGGAGGCTAGAAG
GAGAGAGATGGGTGCGAGAGCGTCAGTATTAAGCGGGGGAGAATTAGATCGCGATGGGAAAAAATTCGGT
TAAGGCCAGGGGGAAAGAAAAAATATAAATTAAAACATATAGTATGGGCAAGCAGGGAGCTAGAACGATT
CGCAGTTAATCCTGGCCTGTTAGAAACATCAGAAGGCTGTAGACAAATACTGGGACAGCTACAACCATCC
CTTCAGACAGGATCAGAAGAACTTAGATCATTATATAATACAGTAGCAACCCTCTATTGTGTGCATCAAA
GGATAGAGATAAAAGACACCAAGGAAGCTTTAGACAAGATAGAGGAAGAGCAAAACAAAAGTAAGACCAC
CGCACAGCAAGCGGCCGCTGATCTTCAGACCTGGAGGAGGAGATATGAGGGACAATTGGAGAAGTGAATT
ATATAAATATAAAGTAGTAAAAATTGAACCATTAGGAGTAGCACCCACCAAGGCAAAGAGAAGAGTGGTG
CAGAGAGAAAAAAGAGCAGTGGGAATAGGAGCTTTGTTCCTTGGGTTCTTGGGAGCAGCAGGAAGCACTA
TGGGCGCAGCGTCAATGACGCTGACGGTACAGGCCAGACAATTATTGTCTGGTATAGTGCAGCAGCAGAA
CAATTTGCTGAGGGCTATTGAGGCGCAACAGCATCTGTTGCAACTCACAGTCTGGGGCATCAAGCAGCTC
CAGGCAAGAATCCTGGCTGTGGAAAGATACCTAAAGGATCAACAGCTCCTGGGGATTTGGGGTTGCTCTG
GAAAACTCATTTGCACCACTGCTGTGCCTTGGAATGCTAGTTGGAGTAATAAATCTCTGGAACAGATTTG
GAATCACACGACCTGGATGGAGTGGGACAGAGAAATTAACAATTACACAAGCTTAATACACTCCTTAATT
GAAGAATCGCAAAACCAGCAAGAAAAGAATGAACAAGAATTATTGGAATTAGATAAATGGGCAAGTTTGT
GGAATTGGTTTAACATAACAAATTGGCTGTGGTATATAAAATTATTCATAATGATAGTAGGAGGCTTGGT
AGGTTTAAGAATAGTTTTTGCTGTACTTTCTATAGTGAATAGAGTTAGGCAGGGATATTCACCATTATCG
TTTCAGACCCACCTCCCAACCCCGAGGGGACCCATGCATTGCATCTCAATTAGTCAGCAACCAGGTGTGG
AAAGTCCCCAGGCTCCCCAGCAGGCAGAAGTATGCAAAGCATGCGTCTCAATTAGTCAGCAACCATAGTC
CCGCCCCTAACTCCGCCCATCCCGCCCCTAACTCCGCCCAGTTCCGCCCATTCTCCGCCCCATGGCTGAC
TAATTTTTTTTATTTATGCAGAGGCCGAGGCCGCCTCGGCCTCTGAGCTATTCCAGAAGTAGTGAGGAGG
CTTTTTTGGAGGCCTAGGCTTTTGCAAAAAGCTTTCTAGAGGTACCACCGGAGCTTACCATGACCGAGTA
CAAGCCCACGGTGCGCCTCGCCACCCGCGACGACGTCCCCAGGGCCGTACGCACCCTCGCCGCCGCGTTC
GCCGACTACCCCGCCACGCGCCACACCGTCGATCCGGACCGCCACATCGAGCGGGTCACCGAGCTGCAAG
AACTCTTCCTCACGCGCGTCGGGCTCGACATCGGCAAGGTGTGGGTCGCGGACGACGGCGCCGCCGTGGC
GGTCTGGACCACGCCGGAGAGCGTCGAAGCGGGGGCGGTGTTCGCCGAGATCGGCCCGCGCATGGCCGAG
TTGAGCGGTTCCCGGCTGGCCGCGCAGCAACAGATGGAAGGCCTCCTGGCGCCGCACCGGCCCAAGGAGC
CCGCGTGGTTCCTGGCCACCGTCGGCGTCTCGCCCGACCACCAGGGCAAGGGTCTGGGCAGCGCCGTCGT
GCTCCCCGGAGTGGAGGCGGCCGAGCGCGCCGGGGTGCCCGCCTTCCTGGAGACCTCCGCGCCCCGCAAC
CTCCCCTTCTACGAGCGGCTCGGCTTCACCGTCACCGCCGACGTCGAGGTGCCCGAAGGACCGCGCACCT
GGTGCATGACCCGCAAGCCCGGTGCCAGTTAACGAATTCTAGATCTTGAGACAAATGGCAGTATTCATCC
ACAATTTTAAAAGAAAAGGGGGGATTGGGGGGTACAGTGCAGGGGAAAGAATAGTAGACATAATAGCAAC
AGACATACAAACTAAAGAATTACAAAAACAAATTACAAAAATTCAAAATTTTCGGGTTTATTACAGGGAC
AGCAGAGATCCACTTTGGCGCCGGCTCGAGGCCTGCAGGTGCAAAGATGGATAAAGTTTTAAACAGAGAG
GAATCTTTGCAGCTAATGGACCTTCTAGGTCTTGAAAGGAGTGGGAATTGGCTCCGGTGCCCGTCAGTGG
GCAGAGCGCACATCGCCCACAGTCCCCGAGAAGTTGGGGGGAGGGGTCGGCAATTGAACCGGTGCCTAGA
GAAGGTGGCGCGGGGTAAACTGGGAAAGTGATGTCGTGTACTGGCTCCGCCTTTTTCCCGAGGGTGGGGG
AGAACCGTATATAAGTGCAGTAGTCGCCGTGAACGTTCTTTTTCGCAACGGGTTTGCCGCCAGAACACAG
GTAAGTGCCGTGTGTGGTTCCCGCGGGCCTGGCCTCTTTACGGGTTATGGCCCTTGCGTGCCTTGAATTA
CTTCCACCTGGCTGCAGTACGTGATTCTTGATCCCGAGCTTCGGGTTGGAAGTGGGTGGGAGAGTTCGAG
GCCTTGCGCTTAAGGAGCCCCTTCGCCTCGTGCTTGAGTTGAGGCCTGGCCTGGGCGCTGGGGCCGCCGC
GTGCGAATCTGGTGGCACCTTCGCGCCTGTCTCGCTGCTTTCGATAAGTCTCTAGCCATTTAAAATTTTT
GATGACCTGCTGCGACGCTTTTTTTCTGGCAAGATAGTCTTGTAAATGCGGGCCAAGATCTGCACACTGG
TATTTCGGTTTTTGGGGCCGCGGGCGGCGACGGGGCCCGTGCGTCCCAGCGCACATGTTCGGCGAGGCGG
GGCCTGCGAGCGCGGCCACCGAGAATCGGACGGGGGTAGTCTCAAGCTGGCCGGCCTGCTCTGGTGCCTG
GCCTCGCGCCGCCGTGTATCGCCCCGCCCTGGGCGGCAAGGCTGGCCCGGTCGGCACCAGTTGCGTGAGC
GGAAAGATGGCCGCTTCCCGGCCCTGCTGCAGGGAGCTCAAAATGGAGGACGCGGCGCTCGGGAGAGCGG
GCGGGTGAGTCACCCACACAAAGGAAAAGGGCCTTTCCGTCCTCAGCCGTCGCTTCATGTGACTCCACGG
AGTACCGGGCGCCGTCCAGGCACCTCGATTAGTTCTCGAGCTTTTGGAGTACGTCGTCTTTAGGTTGGGG
GGAGGGGTTTTATGCGATGGAGTTTCCCCACACTGAGTGGGTGGAGACTGAAGTTAGGCCAGCTTGGCAC
TTGATGTAATTCTCCTTGGAATTTGCCCTTTTTGAGTTTGGATCTTGGTTCATTCTCAAGCCTCAGACAG
TGGTTCAAAGTTTTTTTCTTCCATTTCAGGTGTCGTGAGGCTAGCACCGCCACCATGTCTCGCCGCAAGC
AAGGCAAACCCCAGCACTTAAGCAAACGGGAATTCTCGCCCGAGCCTCTTGAAGCCATTCTTACAGATGA
TGAACCAGACCACGGCCCGTTGGGAGCTCCAGAAGGGGATCATGACCTCCTCACCTGTGGGCAGTGCCAG
ATGAACTTCCCATTGGGGGACATTCTTATTTTTATCGAGCACAAACGGAAACAATGCAATGGCAGCCTCT
GCTTAGAAAAAGCTGTGGATAAGCCACCTTCCCCTTCACCAATCGAGATGAAAAAAGCATCCAATCCCGT
GGAGGTTGGCATCCAGGTCACGCCAGAGGATGACGATTGTTTATCAACGTCATCTAGAGGAATTTGCCCC
AAACAGGAACACATAGCAGATAAACTTCTGCACTGGAGGGGCCTCTCCTCCCCTCGTTCTGCACATGGAG
CTCTAATCCCCACGCCTGGGATGAGTGCAGAATATGCCCCGCAGGGTATTTGTAAAGATGAGCCCAGCAG
CTACACATGTACAACTTGCAAACAGCCATTCACCAGTGCATGGTTTCTCTTGCAACACGCACAGAACACT
CATGGATTAAGAATCTACTTAGAAAGCGAACACGGAAGTCCCCTGACCCCGCGGGTTGGTATCCCTTCAG
GACTAGGTGCAGAATGTCCTTCCCAGCCACCTCTCCATGGGATTCATATTGCAGACAATAACCCCTTTAA
CCTGCTAAGAATACCAGGATCAGTATCGAGAGAGGCTTCCGGCCTGGCAGAAGGGCGCTTTCCACCCACT
CCCCCCCTGTTTAGTCCACCACCGAGACATCACTTGGACCCCCACCGCATAGAGCGCCTGGGGGCGGAAG
AGATGGCCCTGGCCACCCATCACCCGAGTGCCTTTGACAGGGTGCTGCGGTTGAATCCAATGGCTATGGA
GCCTCCCGCCATGGATTTCTCTAGGAGACTTAGAGAGCTGGCAGGGAACACGTCTAGCCCACCGCTGTCC
CCAGGCCGGCCCAGCCCTATGCAAAGGTTACTGCAACCATTCCAGCCAGGTAGCAAGCCGCCCTTCCTGG
CGACGCCCCCCCTCCCTCCTCTGCAATCCGCCCCTCCTCCCTCCCAGCCCCCGGTCAAGTCCAAGTCATG
CGAGTTCTGCGGCAAGACGTTCAAATTTCAGAGCAACCTGGTGGTGCACCGGCGCAGCCACACGGGCGAG
AAGCCCTACAAGTGCAACCTGTGCGACCACGCGTGCACCCAGGCCAGCAAGCTGAAGCGCCACATGAAGA
CGCACATGCACAAATCGTCCCCCATGACGGTCAAGTCCGACGACGGTCTCTCCACCGCCAGCTCCCCGGA
ACCCGGCACCAGCGACTTGGTGGGCAGCGCCAGCAGCGCGCTCAAGTCCGTGGTGGCCAAGTTCAAGAGC
GAGAACGACCCCAACCTGATCCCGGAGAACGGGGACGAGGAGGAAGAGGAGGACGACGAGGAAGAGGAAG
AAGAGGAGGAAGAGGAGGAGGAGGAGCTGACGGAGAGCGAGAGGGTGGACTACGGCTTCGGGCTGAGCCT
GGAGGCGGCGCGCCACCACGAGAACAGCTCGCGGGGCGCGGTCGTGGGCGTGGGCGACGAGAGCCGCGCC
CTGCCCGACGTCATGCAGGGCATGGTGCTCAGCTCCATGCAGCACTTCAGCGAGGCCTTCCACCAGGTCC
TGGGCGAGAAGCATAAGCGCGGCCACCTGGCCGAGGCCGAGGGCCACAGGGACACTTGCGACGAAGACTC
GGTGGCCGGCGAGTCGGACCGCATAGACGATGGCACTGTTAATGGCCGCGGCTGCTCCCCGGGCGAGTCG
GCCTCGGGGGGCCTGTCCAAAAAGCTGCTGCTGGGCAGCCCCAGCTCGCTGAGCCCCTTCTCTAAGCGCA
TCAAGCTCGAGAAGGAGTTCGACCTGCCCCCGGCCGCGATGCCCAACACGGAGAACGTGTACTCGCAGTG
GCTCGCCGGCTACGCGGCCTCCAGGCAGCTCAAAGATCCCTTCCTTAGCTTCGGAGACTCCAGACAATCG
CCTTTTGCCTCCTCGTCGGAGCACTCCTCGGAGAACGGGAGTTTGCGCTTCTCCACACCGCCCGGGGAGC
TGGACGGAGGGATCTCGGGGCGCAGCGGCACGGGAAGTGGAGGGAGCACGCCCCATATTAGTGGTCCGGG
CCCGGGCAGGCCCAGCTCAAAAGAGGGCAGACGCAGCGACACTTGTGAGTACTGTGGGAAAGTCTTCAAG
AACTGTAGCAATCTCACTGTCCACAGGAGAAGCCACACGGGCGAAAGGCCTTATAAATGCGAGCTGTGCA
ACTATGCCTGTGCCCAGAGTAGCAAGCTCACCAGGCACATGAAAACGCATGGCCAGGTGGGGAAGGACGT
TTACAAATGTGAAATTTGTAAGATGCCTTTTAGCGTGTACAGTACCCTGGAGAAACACATGAAAAAATGG
CACAGTGATCGAGTGTTGAATAATGATATAAAAACTGAATAGTAATGAACTAGTCCGTAACTTGAAAGTA
TTTCGATTTCTTGGCTTTATATATCTTGTGGAAAGGACGATGCTAGCGCATGGATGTCACAGATACGCGT
TAAGTCGACAATCAACCTCTGGATTACAAAATTTGTGAAAGATTGACTGGTATTCTTAACTATGTTGCTC
CTTTTACGCTATGTGGATACGCTGCTTTAATGCCTTTGTATCATGCTATTGCTTCCCGTATGGCTTTCAT
TTTCTCCTCCTTGTATAAATCCTGGTTGCTGTCTCTTTATGAGGAGTTGTGGCCCGTTGTCAGGCAACGT
GGCGTGGTGTGCACTGTGTTTGCTGACGCAACCCCCACTGGTTGGGGCATTGCCACCACCTGTCAGCTCC
TTTCCGGGACTTTCGCTTTCCCCCTCCCTATTGCCACGGCGGAACTCATCGCCGCCTGCCTTGCCCGCTG
CTGGACAGGGGCTCGGCTGTTGGGCACTGACAATTCCGTGGTGTTGTCGGGGAAATCATCGTCCTTTCCT
TGGCTGCTCGCCTGTGTTGCCACCTGGATTCTGCGCGGGACGTCCTTCTGCTACGTCCCTTCGGCCCTCA
ATCCAGCGGACCTTCCTTCCCGCGGCCTGCTGCCGGCTCTGCGGCCTCTTCCGCGTCTTCGCCTTCGCCC
TCAGACGAGTCGGATCTCCCTTTGGGCCGCCTCCCCGCGTCGACTTTAAGACCAATGACTTACAAGGCAG
CTGTAGATCTTAGCCACTTTTTAAAAGAAAAGGGGGGACTGGAAGGGCTAATTCACTCCCAACGAAGACA
AGATCTGCTTTTTGCTTGTACTGGGTCTCTCTGGTTAGACCAGATCTGAGCCTGGGAGCTCTCTGGCTAA
CTAGGGAACCCACTGCTTAAGCCTCAATAAAGCTTGCCTTGAGTGCTTCAAGTAGTGTGTGCCCGTCTGT
TGTGTGACTCTGGTAACTAGAGATCCCTCAGACCCTTTTAGTCAGTGTGGAAAATCTCTAGCAGTACGTA
TAGTAGTTCATGTCATCTTATTATTCAGTATTTATAACTTGCAAAGAAATGAATATCAGAGAGTGAGAGG
AACTTGTTTATTGCAGCTTATAATGGTTACAAATAAAGCAATAGCATCACAAATTTCACAAATAAAGCAT
TTTTTTCACTGCATTCTAGTTGTGGTTTGTCCAAACTCATCAATGTATCTTATCATGTCTGGCTCTAGCT
ATCCCGCCCCTAACTCCGCCCATCCCGCCCCTAACTCCGCCCAGTTCCGCCCATTCTCCGCCCCATGGCT
GACTAATTTTTTTTATTTATGCAGAGGCCGAGGCCGCCTCGGCCTCTGAGCTATTCCAGAAGTAGTGAGG
AGGCTTTTTTGGAGGCCTAGGGACGTACCCAATTCGCCCTATAGTGAGTCGTATTACGCGCGCTCACTGG
CCGTCGTTTTACAACGTCGTGACTGGGAAAACCCTGGCGTTACCCAACTTAATCGCCTTGCAGCACATCC
CCCTTTCGCCAGCTGGCGTAATAGCGAAGAGGCCCGCACCGATCGCCCTTCCCAACAGTTGCGCAGCCTG
AATGGCGAATGGG
[124 nt withheld, positions 8204-8327]
C
[91 nt withheld, positions 8329-8419]
A
[49 nt withheld, positions 8421-8469]
CCTTTGACGTTGGAGTCCACGTTCTTT
[37 nt withheld, positions 8497-8533]
ACCCTATCTCGGTCTATTCTTTTGATTTATAAGGGATTTTGCCGATTTCGGCCTATTGGTTAAAAAATGA
GCTGATTTAACAAAAATTTAACGCGAATTTTAACAAAATATTAACGCTTACAATTTAGGTGGCACTTTTC
GGGGAAATGTGCGCGGAACCCCTATTTGTTTATTTTTCTAAATACATTCAAATATGTATCCGCTCATGAG
ACAATAACCCTGATAAATGCTTCAATAATATTGAAAAAGGAAGAGTATGAGTATTCAACATTTCCGTGTC
GCCCTTATTCCCTTTTTTGCGGCATTTTGCCTTCCTGTTTTTGCTCACCCAGAAACGCTGGTGAAAGTAA
AAGATGCTGAAGATCAGTTGGGTGCACGAGTGGGTTACATCGAACTGGATCTCAACAGCGGTAAGATCCT
TGAGAGTTTTCGCCCCGAAGAACGTTTTCCAATGATGAGCACTTTTAAAGTTCTGCTATGTGGCGCGGTA
TTATCCCGTATTGACGCCGGGCAAGAGCAACTCGGTCGCCGCATACACTATTCTCAGAATGACTTGGTTG
AGTACTCACCAGTCACAGAAAAGCATCTTACGGATGGCATGACAGTAAGAGAATTATGCAGTGCTGCCAT
AACCATGAGTGATAACACTGCGGCCAACTTACTTCTGACAACGATCGGAGGACCGAAGGAGCTAACCGCT
TTTTTGCACAACATGGGGGATCATGTAACTCGCCTTGATCGTTGGGAACCGGAGCTGAATGAAGCCATAC
CAAACGACGAGCGTGACACCACGATGCCTGTAGCAATGGCAACAACGTTGCGCAAACTATTAACTGGCGA
ACTACTTACTCTAGCTTCCCGGCAACAATTAATAGACTGGATGGAGGCGGATAAAGTTGCAGGACCACTT
CTGCGCTCGGCCCTTCCGGCTGGCTGGTTTATTGCTGATAAATCTGGAGCCGGTGAGCGTGGGTCTCGCG
GTATCATTGCAGCACTGGGGCCAGATGGTAAGCCCTCCCGTATCGTAGTTATCTACACGACGGGGAGTCA
GGCAACTATGGATGAACGAAATAGACAGATCGCTGAGATAGGTGCCTCACTGATTAAGCATTGGTAACTG
TCAGACCAAGTTTACTCATATATACTTTAGATTGATTTAAAACTTCATTTTTAATTTAAAAGGATCTAGG
TGAAGATCCTTTTTGATAATCTCATGACCAAAATCCCTTAACGTGAGTTTTCGTTCCACTGAGCGTCAGA
CCCCGTAGAAAAGATCAAAGGATCTTCTTGAGATCCTTTTTTTCTGCGCGTAATCTGCTGCTTGCAAACA
AAAAAACCACCGCTACCAGCGGTGGTTTGTTTGCCGGATCAAGAGCTACCAACTCTTTTTCCGAAGGTAA
CTGGCTTCAGCAGAGCGCAGATACCAAATACTGTTCTTCTAGTGTAGCCGTAGTTAGGCCACCACTTCAA
GAACTCTGTAGCACCGCCTACATACCTCGCTCTGCTAATCCTGTTACCAGTGGCTGCTGCCAGTGGCGAT
AAGTCGTGTCTTACCGGGTTGGACTCAAGACGATAGTTACCGGATAAGGCGCAGCGGTCGGGCTGAACGG
GGGGTTCGTGCACACAGCCCAGCTTGGAGCGAACGACCTACACCGAACTGAGATACCTACAGCGTGAGCT
ATGAGAAAGCGCCACGCTTCCCGAAGGGAGAAAGGCGGACAGGTATCCGGTAAGCGGCAGGGTCGGAACA
GGAGAGCGCACGAGGGAGCTTCCAGGGGGAAACGCCTGGTATCTTTATAGTCCTGTCGGGTTTCGCCACC
TCTGACTTGAGCGTCGATTTTTGTGATGCTCGTCAGGGGGGCGGAGCCTATGGAAAAACGCCAGCAACGC
GGCCTTTTTACGGTTCCTGGCCTTTTGCTGGCCTTTTGCTCACATGTTCTTTCCTGCGTTATCCCCTGAT
TCTGTGGATAACCGTATTACCGCCTTTGAGTGAGCTGATACCGCTCGCCGCAGCCGAACGACCGAGCGCA
GCGAGTCAGTGAGCGAGGAAGCGGAAGAGCGCCCAATACGCAAACCGCCTCTCCCCGCGCGTTGGCCGAT
TCATTAATGCAGCTGGCACGACAGGTTTCCCGACTGGAAAGCGGGCAGTGAGCGCAACGCAATTAATGTG
AGTTAGCTCACTCATTAGGCACCCCAGGCTTTACACTTTATGCTTCCGGCTCGTATGTTGTGTGGAATTG
TGAGCGGATAACAATTTCACACAGGAAACAGCTATGACCATGATTACGCCAAGCGCGCAATTAACCCTCA
CTAAAGGGAACAAAAGCTGGAGCTGCAAGC
