>Addgene plasmid #141948 | TFORF2155 | depositor partial sequence | sequence record 277981 | Insert
ACCGCCACCATGTCTCGCCGCAAGCAAGGCAAACCCCAGCACTTAAGCAAACGGGAATTCTCGCCCGAGC
CTCTTGAAGCCATTCTTACAGATGATGAACCAGACCACGGCCCGTTGGGAGCTCCAGAAGGGGATCATGA
CCTCCTCACCTGTGGGCAGTGCCAGATGAACTTCCCATTGGGGGACATTCTTATTTTTATCGAGCACAAA
CGGAAACAATGCAATGGCAGCCTCTGCTTAGAAAAAGCTGTGGATAAGCCACCTTCCCCTTCACCAATCG
AGATGAAAAAAGCATCCAATCCCGTGGAGGTTGGCATCCAGGTCACGCCAGAGGATGACGATTGTTTATC
AACGTCATCTAGAGGAATTTGCCCCAAACAGGAACACATAGCAGATAAACTTCTGCACTGGAGGGGCCTC
TCCTCCCCTCGTTCTGCACATGGAGCTCTAATCCCCACGCCTGGGATGAGTGCAGAATATGCCCCGCAGG
GTATTTGTAAAGATGAGCCCAGCAGCTACACATGTACAACTTGCAAACAGCCATTCACCAGTGCATGGTT
TCTCTTGCAACACGCACAGAACACTCATGGATTAAGAATCTACTTAGAAAGCGAACACGGAAGTCCCCTG
ACCCCGCGGGTTGGTATCCCTTCAGGACTAGGTGCAGAATGTCCTTCCCAGCCACCTCTCCATGGGATTC
ATATTGCAGACAATAACCCCTTTAACCTGCTAAGAATACCAGGATCAGTATCGAGAGAGGCTTCCGGCCT
GGCAGAAGGGCGCTTTCCACCCACTCCCCCCCTGTTTAGTCCACCACCGAGACATCACTTGGACCCCCAC
CGCATAGAGCGCCTGGGGGCGGAAGAGATGGCCCTGGCCACCCATCACCCGAGTGCCTTTGACAGGGTGC
TGCGGTTGAATCCAATGGCTATGGAGCCTCCCGCCATGGATTTCTCTAGGAGACTTAGAGAGCTGGCAGG
GAACACGTCTAGCCCACCGCTGTCCCCAGGCCGGCCCAGCCCTATGCAAAGGTTACTGCAACCATTCCAG
CCAGGTAGCAAGCCGCCCTTCCTGGCGACGCCCCCCCTCCCTCCTCTGCAATCCGCCCCTCCTCCCTCCC
AGCCCCCGGTCAAGTCCAAGTCATGCGAGTTCTGCGGCAAGACGTTCAAATTTCAGAGCAACCTGGTGGT
GCACCGGCGCAGCCACACGGGCGAGAAGCCCTACAAGTGCAACCTGTGCGACCACGCGTGCACCCAGGCC
AGCAAGCTGAAGCGCCACATGAAGACGCACATGCACAAATCGTCCCCCATGACGGTCAAGTCCGACGACG
GTCTCTCCACCGCCAGCTCCCCGGAACCCGGCACCAGCGACTTGGTGGGCAGCGCCAGCAGCGCGCTCAA
GTCCGTGGTGGCCAAGTTCAAGAGCGAGAACGACCCCAACCTGATCCCGGAGAACGGGGACGAGGAGGAA
GAGGAGGACGACGAGGAAGAGGAAGAAGAGGAGGAAGAGGAGGAGGAGGAGCTGACGGAGAGCGAGAGGG
TGGACTACGGCTTCGGGCTGAGCCTGGAGGCGGCGCGCCACCACGAGAACAGCTCGCGGGGCGCGGTCGT
GGGCGTGGGCGACGAGAGCCGCGCCCTGCCCGACGTCATGCAGGGCATGGTGCTCAGCTCCATGCAGCAC
TTCAGCGAGGCCTTCCACCAGGTCCTGGGCGAGAAGCATAAGCGCGGCCACCTGGCCGAGGCCGAGGGCC
ACAGGGACACTTGCGACGAAGACTCGGTGGCCGGCGAGTCGGACCGCATAGACGATGGCACTGTTAATGG
CCGCGGCTGCTCCCCGGGCGAGTCGGCCTCGGGGGGCCTGTCCAAAAAGCTGCTGCTGGGCAGCCCCAGC
TCGCTGAGCCCCTTCTCTAAGCGCATCAAGCTCGAGAAGGAGTTCGACCTGCCCCCGGCCGCGATGCCCA
ACACGGAGAACGTGTACTCGCAGTGGCTCGCCGGCTACGCGGCCTCCAGGCAGCTCAAAGATCCCTTCCT
TAGCTTCGGAGACTCCAGACAATCGCCTTTTGCCTCCTCGTCGGAGCACTCCTCGGAGAACGGGAGTTTG
CGCTTCTCCACACCGCCCGGGGAGCTGGACGGAGGGATCTCGGGGCGCAGCGGCACGGGAAGTGGAGGGA
GCACGCCCCATATTAGTGGTCCGGGCCCGGGCAGGCCCAGCTCAAAAGAGGGCAGACGCAGCGACACTTG
TGAGTACTGTGGGAAAGTCTTCAAGAACTGTAGCAATCTCACTGTCCACAGGAGAAGCCACACGGGCGAA
AGGCCTTATAAATGCGAGCTGTGCAACTATGCCTGTGCCCAGAGTAGCAAGCTCACCAGGCACATGAAAA
CGCATGGCCAGGTGGGGAAGGACGTTTACAAATGTGAAATTTGTAAGATGCCTTTTAGCGTGTACAGTAC
CCTGGAGAAACACATGAAAAAATGGCACAGTGATCGAGTGTTGAATAATGATATAAAAACTGAATAGTAA
TGAACTAGTCCGTAACTTGAAAGTATTTCGATTTCTTGGCTTTATATATCTTGTGGAAAGGACGATGCTA
GCGCATGGATGTCACAGAT
