>Addgene plasmid #141948 | TFORF2155 | depositor partial sequence | sequence record 277982 | Barcode
TGCTAGCGCATGGATGTCACAGAT
